>Addgene plasmid #20454 | pWZL Neo Myr Flag CERK | addgene partial sequence | sequence record 26277 | 20454 with pWZL-Fwd
CTCCTTCTCTAGGCGCCGGCCGGATCCAGAATTCGCCACCATGGGGTCTTCAAAATCTAAACCAAAGGAC
CCCAGCCAGCGCCGGCGCAGGATCCGAGGTTACCTTGACTACAAAGACGATGACGACAAGCAATTGACAA
GTTTGTACAAAAAAGTTGGCATGCAACGTGGCCCTGCTTCAGGTGATCCGCGGGAGGGGCCTCCACGCCA
GCGCCGGGAAGGCTGCTGGGGCCTCCACACCTGCCTCATCACGGCGGCGAGGCTACGACAATCCGGCTGG
GAGCATGACCTTGGCGTCTGTTCTGGGAGCACGGATGATAAGCTCTGGAAGCTGGCAGTGTGTAAAGCAC
TGGCAAGTTTGTTACTGTTAAAATGTCAAATACCAATGCTTTATATCGACGCGAAGTGCTTAACACAGCC
GGGCTTGGGGGCAGTCAGGAGGAAGCTGGCCATCCGTGGAGGAGGGGCCGGTCCTGGACTCCCGCAGGAC
TCCTCTGAGGCAGGGCCTGAAGTCTGTACACGTGGTCCAGATTTGTCCTTGTCTTTTCTTCACACTGAGT
TCTCTATATTTATTGAACATCTTGTCCTTTTAAGCCAGAGTAGTGTAAACTGCGTCTCGGATGTCTGTCT
TTTGCCTCGAAGCCACGATGGATCGCTGGTTTCCTCTGCAGCGCGAGGGCTCCGGCGACCAGA
