[The description below was written by a language model from this plasmid's Addgene catalogue record.]
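Description:
pWZL Neo Myr Flag CERK is a retroviral mammalian expression plasmid carrying the human ceramide kinase (CERK) open reading frame in the pWZL-Neo-Myr-Flag-DEST Gateway destination backbone. The ORF was first cloned into a Gateway entry vector and then moved into the destination vector by an LR recombination reaction. This places it in frame behind two backbone-encoded N-terminal elements: a myristoylation signal and a Flag epitope. The myristoylation sequence directs lipid modification of the fusion protein and so targets it to cellular membranes, a strategy commonly used to promote activation of kinases. The Flag tag allows detection or immunoprecipitation of the expressed protein. The plasmid is maintained in bacteria under ampicillin selection, and a recombination-deficient strain is recommended to prevent rearrangement, a common precaution for retroviral vectors with repeated sequences. Transduced or transfected mammalian cells are selected with G418 through the neomycin resistance marker.

No feature table is provided, and the record does not state the promoter driving the insert, the arrangement of the neomycin cassette or the origin of replication. As a retroviral vector, the plasmid would normally be introduced into packaging cells to produce virus for stable integration and expression in target cells. The construct belongs to a library of myristoylated, Flag-tagged human kinase clones assembled for functional genomic screening, in work that identified IKBKE as a breast cancer oncogene. The depositors note that the identity of the gene has been verified, but the clone has not been fully sequenced, so minor mutations cannot be excluded.
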