Addgene plasmid #20454: pWZL Neo Myr Flag CERK
Depositing lab: William Hahn & Jean Zhao. Depositing organization: Dana-Farber Cancer Institute. Publication: Integrative Genomic Approaches Identify IKBKE as a Breast Cancer Oncogene (Kinase Library Clones). Boehm JS, Zhao JJ, Yao J, Kim SY, Firestein R, Dunn IF, Sjostrom SK, Garraway LA, Weremowicz S, Richardson AL, Greulich H, Stewart CJ, Mulvey LA, Shen RR, Ambrogio L, Hirozane-Kishikawa T, Hill DE, Vidal M, Meyerson M, Grenier JK, Hinkle G, Root DE, Roberts TM, Lander ES, Polyak K, Hahn WC. Cell. 2007 Jun 15. 129(6):1065-1079. 10.1016/j.cell.2007.03.052 PubMed 17574021.
Backbone
  Vector backbone: pWZL-Neo-Myr-Flag-DEST
  Backbone manufacturer: William Hahn Lab (available at Addgene, #15300)
  Vector type: Mammalian Expression, Retroviral
  Selectable markers: Neomycin (select with G418)
Growth in bacteria
  Bacterial resistance: Ampicillin, 100 μg/mL
  Growth temperature: 37°C
  Growth strain: Stbl3
  Growth instructions: Stbl3 cells to prevent recombination.
  Copy number: Unknown
Gene/Insert
  Gene/Insert name: CERK (alt name: ceramide kinase)
  Species: H. sapiens (human)
  GenBank ID: NM_022766
  Entrez Gene: CERK (a.k.a. LK4, dA59H18.2, dA59H18.3, hCERK)
  Tag / fusion protein: Myr (N terminal on backbone); Flag (N terminal on backbone)
  Cloning method: Gateway Cloning
  Sequencing primers: 5′ pWZL-Fwd (GAA CCT CCT CGT TCG ACC); 3′ pWZL-Rev (TTC CGG GCC CTC ACA TTG)
Resource information
  A portion of this plasmid was derived from a plasmid made by: 4-E1
Terms and licenses: Academic/Nonprofit Terms; Industry Terms: Not Available to Industry
Depositor comments: ORFs were cloned into Gateway compatible pEntry vectors. An LR recombination reaction was performed to move the ORF to pWZL-Neo-Myr-Flag DEST such that the ORF would have 5' myristoylation and flag tags. This plasmid is part of a kinase library, and the gene has been verified, but has not been fully sequenced for minor mutations. Please see the following link for plasmids from this article that are not part of the kinase library http://www.addgene.org/pubmed/17574021
How to cite: pWZL Neo Myr Flag CERK was a gift from William Hahn & Jean Zhao (Addgene plasmid # 20454 ; http://n2t.net/addgene:20454 ; RRID:Addgene_20454)
